Addgene plasmid #175513: pGEX nsp1 R124A/K125A CoV2
Purpose: For protein expression of R124A/K125A nsp1 CoV2
Depositing lab: Britt Glaunsinger. Depositing organization: University of California, Berkeley. Publication: The N-terminal domain of SARS-CoV-2 nsp1 plays key roles in suppression of cellular gene expression and preservation of viral gene expression. Mendez AS, Ly M, Gonzalez-Sanchez AM, Hartenian E, Ingolia NT, Cate JH, Glaunsinger BA. Cell Rep. 2021 Oct 19;37(3):109841. doi: 10.1016/j.celrep.2021.109841. Epub 2021 Sep 30. PubMed 34624207.
Backbone
  Vector backbone: pGEX
  Backbone manufacturer: GE (cytiva)
  Backbone size w/o insert (bp): 4950
  Total vector size (bp): 5490
  Vector type: Bacterial Expression
Growth in bacteria
  Bacterial resistance: Ampicillin, 100 μg/mL
  Growth temperature: 37°C
  Growth strain: DH5alpha
  Copy number: Low Copy
Gene/Insert
  Gene/Insert name: R124A/K125A nsp1 CoV2 (alt name: nsp1 Rnase destabilization mutant)
  Species: CoV2
  Insert size (bp): 540
  Promoter: tac promoter
  Tag / fusion protein: GST tag (N terminal on backbone)
  Cloning method: Unknown
  Sequencing primers: 5′ pGEX forward; 3′ pGEX reverse
Terms and licenses: Academic/Nonprofit Terms; Industry Terms: Not Available to Industry
How to cite: pGEX nsp1 R124A/K125A CoV2 was a gift from Britt Glaunsinger (Addgene plasmid # 175513 ; http://n2t.net/addgene:175513 ; RRID:Addgene_175513)
