[The description below was written by a language model from this plasmid's Addgene catalogue record and pLannotate feature annotations shown in this document.]
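Description:
pGEX nsp1 R124A/K125A CoV2 is a 5,490 bp bacterial expression plasmid built on a commercial pGEX backbone for producing a mutant form of SARS-CoV-2 non-structural protein 1 (nsp1) as a glutathione S-transferase fusion in E. coli. It replicates from a ColE1/pMB1-family origin and is selected with ampicillin through the β-lactamase gene and its native promoter. The catalogue lists it as low copy, although the annotation software labels the origin generically as high-copy; only short fragments of rop and the pBR322 bom region are detected. The backbone also carries lacI with its own promoter, plus a remnant lac promoter/operator/lacZα segment typical of pGEX vectors.

The expression cassette is driven by the tac promoter, a strong trp/lac hybrid, followed by a lac operator, so transcription is held off by the plasmid-encoded Lac repressor and can be induced with IPTG. Downstream lies the Schistosoma japonicum GST coding sequence. After a short linker whose content, including any protease cleavage site, is not annotated, comes an insert of about 540 bp that matches the N-terminal portion of the SARS-CoV-2 replicase polyprotein 1a, corresponding to nsp1. The functional text attached to that feature describes another product of the polyprotein and does not apply here. The insert carries the R124A and K125A substitutions, which the record describes as an RNase/RNA destabilization mutant.

The N-terminal GST tag allows affinity purification of the recombinant protein on glutathione resin. The stated purpose is expression of the mutant protein, in the context of work on how nsp1 suppresses cellular gene expression while preserving viral gene expression.
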