Features (pLannotate 1.2.2; 17 found; start..end, strand, type, name):
    504..525     +  protein_bind   CAP binding site: CAP binding activates transcription in the presence of cAMP. E. coli catabolite activator protein
    540..570     +  promoter       lac promoter: promoter for the E. coli lac operon
    578..594     +  protein_bind   lac operator: The lac repressor binds to the lac operator to inhibit transcription in E. coli. This inhibition can be relieved by adding lactose or isopropyl-β-D-thiogalactopyranoside (IPTG). lac repressor encoded by lacI
    614..787     +  CDS            lacZα: LacZα fragment of β-galactosidase; lacZ fragment
   1051..1167    -  CDS            yciV (fragment): RNAAM_ECOLI - Also known as trpH From Escherichia coli (strain K12).
   1243..1271    +  promoter       tac promoter: strong E. coli promoter; hybrid between the trp and lac UV5 promoters
   1279..1295    +  protein_bind   lac operator: The lac repressor binds to the lac operator to inhibit transcription in E. coli. This inhibition can be relieved by adding lactose or isopropyl-β-D-thiogalactopyranoside (IPTG). lac repressor encoded by lacI
   1318..1971    +  CDS            GST26_SCHJA: Experimental evidence at protein level: Swiss-Prot protein existence level 1. GST isoenzymes appear to play a central role in the parasite detoxification system. Other functions are also suspected including a role in increasing the solubility of haematin in the parasite gut. From Schistosoma japonicum (Blood fluke).
   2002..2538    +  CDS            R1A_SARS2 (fragment): Experimental evidence at protein level: Swiss-Prot protein existence level 1. [Non-structural protein 10]: Plays a pivotal role in viral transcription by stimulating both nsp14 3'-5' exoribonuclease and nsp16 2'-O-methyltransferase activities. Therefore plays an essential role in viral mRNAs cap methylation. From Severe acute respiratory syndrome coronavirus 2 (2019-nCoV) (SARS-CoV-2).
   2567..2606    +  CDS            rop (fragment): Rop protein, which maintains plasmids at low copy number; rop
   2708..2748    +  misc_feature   bom (fragment): basis of mobility region from pBR322
   2853..2957    +  promoter       AmpR promoter: bla
   2958..3818    +  CDS            AmpR: β-lactamase; bla; confers resistance to ampicillin, carbenicillin, and related antibiotics
   3989..4577    +  rep_origin     ori: high-copy-number ColE1/pMB1/pBR322/pUC origin of replication
   4763..4814    -  misc_feature   bom (fragment): basis of mobility region from pBR322
   4821..4898    +  promoter       lacI promoter: lacI
   4899..491     +  CDS            lacI (across the origin): lac repressor; lacI; The lac repressor binds to the lac operator to inhibit transcription in E. coli. This inhibition can be relieved by adding lactose or isopropyl-β-D-thiogalactopyranoside (IPTG).
>Addgene plasmid #175513 | pGEX nsp1 R124A/K125A CoV2 | addgene full sequence | sequence record 345038 | Addgene NGS Result
TGGCTGGCTGGCATAAATATCTCACTCGCAATCAAATTCAGCCGATAGCGGAACGGGAAGGCGACTGGAG
TGCCATGTCCGGTTTTCAACAAACCATGCAAATGCTGAATGAGGGCATCGTTCCCACTGCGATGCTGGTT
GCCAACGATCAGATGGCGCTGGGCGCAATGCGCGCCATTACCGAGTCCGGGCTGCGCGTTGGTGCGGATA
TCTCGGTAGTGGGATACGACGATACCGAAGACAGCTCATGTTATATCCCGCCGTTAACCACCATCAAACA
GGATTTTCGCCTGCTGGGGCAAACCAGCGTGGACCGCTTGCTGCAACTCTCTCAGGGCCAGGCGGTGAAG
GGCAATCAGCTGTTGCCCGTCTCACTGGTGAAAAGAAAAACCACGCTAGCGCCCAATACGCAAACCGCCT
CTCCCCGCGCGTTGGCCGATTCATTAATGCAGCTGGCACGACAGGTTTCCCGACTGGAAAGCGGGCAGTG
AGCGCAACGCAATTAATGTAAGTTAGCTCACTCATTAGGCACCCCAGGCTTTACACTTTATGCTTCCGGC
TCGTATGTTGTGTGGAATTGTGAGCGGATAACAATTTCACACAGGAAACAGCTATGACCATGATTACGGA
TTCACTGGCCGTCGTTTTACAACGTCGTGACTGGGAAAACCCTGGCGTTACCCAACTTAATCGCCTTGCA
GCACATCCCCCTTTCGCCAGCTGGCGTAATAGCGAAGAGGCCCGCACCGATCGCCCTTCCCAACAGTTGC
GCAGCCTGAATGGCGAATGGCGCTTTGCCTGGTTTCCGGCACCAGAAGCGGTGCCGGAAAGCTGGCTGGA
GTGCGATCTTCCTGAGGCCGATACTGTCGTCGTCCCCTCAAACTGGCAGATGCACGGTTACGATGCGCCC
ATCTACACCAACGTGACCTATCCCATTACGGTCAATCCGCCGTTTGTTCCCACGGAGAATCCGACGGGTT
GTTACTCGCTCACATTTAATGTTGATGAAAGCTGGCTACAGGAAGGCCAGACGCGAATTATTTTTGATGG
CGTTGGAATTAGCTTATCGACTGCACGGTGCACCAATGCTTCTGGCGTCAGGCAGCCATCGGAAGCTGTG
GTATGGCTGTGCAGGTCGTAAATCACTGCATAATTCGTGTCGCTCAAGGCGCACTCCCGTTCTGGATAAT
GTTTTTTGCGCCGACATCATAACGGTTCTGGCAAATATTCTGAAATGAGCTGTTGACAATTAATCATCGG
CTCGTATAATGTGTGGAATTGTGAGCGGATAACAATTTCACACAGGAAACAGTATTCATGTCCCCTATAC
TAGGTTATTGGAAAATTAAGGGCCTTGTGCAACCCACTCGACTTCTTTTGGAATATCTTGAAGAAAAATA
TGAAGAGCATTTGTATGAGCGCGATGAAGGTGATAAATGGCGAAACAAAAAGTTTGAATTGGGTTTGGAG
TTTCCCAATCTTCCTTATTATATTGATGGTGATGTTAAATTAACACAGTCTATGGCCATCATACGTTATA
TAGCTGACAAGCACAACATGTTGGGTGGTTGTCCAAAAGAGCGTGCAGAGATTTCAATGCTTGAAGGAGC
GGTTTTGGATATTAGATACGGTGTTTCGAGAATTGCATATAGTAAAGACTTTGAAACTCTCAAAGTTGAT
TTTCTTAGCAAGCTACCTGAAATGCTGAAAATGTTCGAAGATCGTTTATGTCATAAAACATATTTAAATG
GTGATCATGTAACCCATCCTGACTTCATGTTGTATGACGCTCTTGATGTTGTTTTATACATGGACCCAAT
GTGCCTGGATGCGTTCCCAAAATTAGTTTGTTTTAAAAAACGTATTGAAGCTATCCCACAAATTGATAAG
TACTTGAAATCCAGCAAGTATATAGCATGGCCTTTGCAGGGCTGGCAAGCCACGTTTGGTGGTGGCGACC
ATCCTCCAAAATCGGATCTGGAAGTTCTGTTCCAGGGGCCCGAGAGCCTTGTCCCTGGTTTCAACGAGAA
AACACACGTCCAACTCAGTTTGCCTGTTTTACAGGTTCGCGACGTGCTCGTACGTGGCTTTGGAGACTCC
GTGGAGGAGGTCTTATCAGAGGCACGTCAACATCTTAAAGATGGCACTTGTGGCTTAGTAGAAGTTGAAA
AAGGCGTTTTGCCTCAACTTGAACAGCCCTATGTGTTCATCAAACGTTCGGATGCTCGAACTGCACCTCA
TGGTCATGTTATGGTTGAGCTGGTAGCAGAACTCGAAGGCATTCAGTACGGTCGTAGTGGTGAGACACTT
GGTGTCCTTGTCCCTCATGTGGGCGAAATACCAGTGGCTTACCGCAAGGTTCTTCTTGCTGCGAACGGTA
ATAAAGGAGCTGGTGGCCATAGTTACGGCGCCGATCTAAAGTCATTTGACTTAGGCGACGAGCTTGGCAC
TGATCCTTATGAAGATTTTCAAGAAAACTGGAACACTAAACATAGCAGTGGTGTTACCCGTGAACTCATG
CGTGAGCTTAACGGAGGGTAAGGCCGCATCGTGACTGACTGACGATCTGCCTCGCGCGTTTCGGTGATGA
CGGTGAAAACCTCTGACACATGCAGCTCCCGGAGACGGTCACAGCTTGTCTGTAAGCGGATGCCGGGAGC
AGACAAGCCCGTCAGGGCGCGTCAGCGGGTGTTGGCGGGTGTCGGGGCGCAGCCATGACCCAGTCACGTA
GCGATAGCGGAGTGTATAATTCTTGAAGACGAAAGGGCCTCGTGATACGCCTATTTTTATAGGTTAATGT
CATGATAATAATGGTTTCTTAGACGTCAGGTGGCACTTTTCGGGGAAATGTGCGCGGAACCCCTATTTGT
TTATTTTTCTAAATACATTCAAATATGTATCCGCTCATGAGACAATAACCCTGATAAATGCTTCAATAAT
ATTGAAAAAGGAAGAGTATGAGTATTCAACATTTCCGTGTCGCCCTTATTCCCTTTTTTGCGGCATTTTG
CCTTCCTGTTTTTGCTCACCCAGAAACGCTGGTGAAAGTAAAAGATGCTGAAGATCAGTTGGGTGCACGA
GTGGGTTACATCGAACTGGATCTCAACAGCGGTAAGATCCTTGAGAGTTTTCGCCCCGAAGAACGTTTTC
CAATGATGAGCACTTTTAAAGTTCTGCTATGTGGCGCGGTATTATCCCGTGTTGACGCCGGGCAAGAGCA
ACTCGGTCGCCGCATACACTATTCTCAGAATGACTTGGTTGAGTACTCACCAGTCACAGAAAAGCATCTT
ACGGATGGCATGACAGTAAGAGAATTATGCAGTGCTGCCATAACCATGAGTGATAACACTGCGGCCAACT
TACTTCTGACAACGATCGGAGGACCGAAGGAGCTAACCGCTTTTTTGCACAACATGGGGGATCATGTAAC
TCGCCTTGATCGTTGGGAACCGGAGCTGAATGAAGCCATACCAAACGACGAGCGTGACACCACGATGCCT
GCAGCAATGGCAACAACGTTGCGCAAACTATTAACTGGCGAACTACTTACTCTAGCTTCCCGGCAACAAT
TAATAGACTGGATGGAGGCGGATAAAGTTGCAGGACCACTTCTGCGCTCGGCCCTTCCGGCTGGCTGGTT
TATTGCTGATAAATCTGGAGCCGGTGAGCGTGGGTCTCGCGGTATCATTGCAGCACTGGGGCCAGATGGT
AAGCCCTCCCGTATCGTAGTTATCTACACGACGGGGAGTCAGGCAACTATGGATGAACGAAATAGACAGA
TCGCTGAGATAGGTGCCTCACTGATTAAGCATTGGTAACTGTCAGACCAAGTTTACTCATATATACTTTA
GATTGATTTAAAACTTCATTTTTAATTTAAAAGGATCTAGGTGAAGATCCTTTTTGATAATCTCATGACC
AAAATCCCTTAACGTGAGTTTTCGTTCCACTGAGCGTCAGACCCCGTAGAAAAGATCAAAGGATCTTCTT
GAGATCCTTTTTTTCTGCGCGTAATCTGCTGCTTGCAAACAAAAAAACCACCGCTACCAGCGGTGGTTTG
TTTGCCGGATCAAGAGCTACCAACTCTTTTTCCGAAGGTAACTGGCTTCAGCAGAGCGCAGATACCAAAT
ACTGTCCTTCTAGTGTAGCCGTAGTTAGGCCACCACTTCAAGAACTCTGTAGCACCGCCTACATACCTCG
CTCTGCTAATCCTGTTACCAGTGGCTGCTGCCAGTGGCGATAAGTCGTGTCTTACCGGGTTGGACTCAAG
ACGATAGTTACCGGATAAGGCGCAGCGGTCGGGCTGAACGGGGGGTTCGTGCACACAGCCCAGCTTGGAG
CGAACGACCTACACCGAACTGAGATACCTACAGCGTGAGCTATGAGAAAGCGCCACGCTTCCCGAAGGGA
GAAAGGCGGACAGGTATCCGGTAAGCGGCAGGGTCGGAACAGGAGAGCGCACGAGGGAGCTTCCAGGGGG
AAACGCCTGGTATCTTTATAGTCCTGTCGGGTTTCGCCACCTCTGACTTGAGCGTCGATTTTTGTGATGC
TCGTCAGGGGGGCGGAGCCTATGGAAAAACGCCAGCAACGCGGCCTTTTTACGGTTCCTGGCCTTTTGCT
GGCCTTTTGCTCACATGTTCTTTCCTGCGTTATCCCCTGATTCTGTGGATAACCGTATTACCGCCTTTGA
GTGAGCTGATACCGCTCGCCGCAGCCGAACGACCGAGCGCAGCGAGTCAGTGAGCGAGGAAGCGGAAGAG
CGCCTGATGCGGTATTTTCTCCTTACGCATCTGTGCGGTATTTCACACCGCATAAATTCCGACACCATCG
AATGGCGCAAAACCTTTCGCGGTATGGCATGATAGCGCCCGGAAGAGAGTCAATTCAGGGTGGTGAATGT
GAAACCAGTAACGTTATACGATGTCGCAGAGTATGCCGGTGTCTCTTATCAGACCGTTTCCCGCGTGGTG
AACCAGGCCAGCCACGTTTCTGCGAAAACGCGGGAAAAAGTGGAAGCGGCGATGGCGGAGCTGAATTACA
TTCCCAACCGCGTGGCACAACAACTGGCGGGCAAACAGTCGTTGCTGATTGGCGTTGCCACCTCCAGTCT
GGCCCTGCACGCGCCGTCGCAAATTGTCGCGGCGATTAAATCTCGCGCCGATCAACTGGGTGCCAGCGTG
GTGGTGTCGATGGTAGAACGAAGCGGCGTCGAAGCCTGTAAAGCGGCGGTGCACAATCTTCTCGCGCAAC
GCGTCAGTGGGCTGATCATTAACTATCCGCTGGATGACCAGGATGCCATTGCTGTGGAAGCTGCCTGCAC
TAATGTTCCGGCGTTATTTCTTGATGTCTCTGACCAGACACCCATCAACAGTATTATTTTCTCCCATGAA
GACGGTACGCGACTGGGCGTGGAGCATCTGGTCGCATTGGGTCACCAGCAAATCGCGCTGTTAGCGGGCC
CATTAAGTTCTGTCTCGGCGCGTCTGCGTC
